>Addgene plasmid #160455 | pCY_gRNA_hPAX7-Pro_C4 | addgene full sequence | sequence record 316789 | Addgene NGS Result
GAGGGCCTATTTCCCATGATTCCTTCATATTTGCATATACGATACAAGGCTGTTAGAGAGATAATTAGAA
TTAATTTGACTGTAAACACAAAGATATTAGTACAAAATACGTGACGTAGAAAGTAATAATTTCTTGGGTA
GTTTGCAGTTTTAAAATTATGTTTTAAAATGGACTATCATATGCTTACCGTAACTTGAAAGTATTTCGAT
TTCTTGGCTTTATATATCTTGTGGAAAGGACGAAACACCGGGGCCAAAGTTTCCGAGCCGTTTTAGAGCT
AGAAATAGCAAGTTAAAATAAGGCTAGTCCGTTATCAACTTGAAAAAGTGGCACCGAGTCGGTGCTTTTT
TTCTAGACCCAGCTTTCTTGTACAAAGTTGGCATTAAAGGGCGAATTCCAGCACACTGGCGGCCGTTACT
AGTGGATCCGAGCTCGGTACCAAGCTTGATGCATAGCTTGAGTATTCTATAGTGTCACCTAAATAGCTTG
GCGTAATCATGGTCATAGCTGTTTCCTGTGTGAAATTGTTATCCGCTCACAATTCCACACAACATACGAG
CCGGAAGCATAAAGTGTAAAGCCTGGGGTGCCTAATGAGTGAGCTAACTCACATTAATTGCGTTGCGCTC
ACTGCCCGCTTTCCAGTCGGGAAACCTGTCGTGCCAGCTGCATTAATGAATCGGCCAACGCGCGGGGAGA
GGCGGTTTGCGTATTGGGCGCTCTTCCGCTTCCTCGCTCACTGACTCGCTGCGCTCGGTCGTTCGGCTGC
GGCGAGCGGTATCAGCTCACTCAAAGGCGGTAATACGGTTATCCACAGAATCAGGGGATAACGCAGGAAA
GAACATGTGAGCAAAAGGCCAGCAAAAGGCCAGGAACCGTAAAAAGGCCGCGTTGCTGGCGTTTTTCCAT
AGGCTCCGCCCCCCTGACGAGCATCACAAAAATCGACGCTCAAGTCAGAGGTGGCGAAACCCGACAGGAC
TATAAAGATACCAGGCGTTTCCCCCTGGAAGCTCCCTCGTGCGCTCTCCTGTTCCGACCCTGCCGCTTAC
CGGATACCTGTCCGCCTTTCTCCCTTCGGGAAGCGTGGCGCTTTCTCATAGCTCACGCTGTAGGTATCTC
AGTTCGGTGTAGGTCGTTCGCTCCAAGCTGGGCTGTGTGCACGAACCCCCCGTTCAGCCCGACCGCTGCG
CCTTATCCGGTAACTATCGTCTTGAGTCCAACCCGGTAAGACACGACTTATCGCCACTGGCAGCAGCCAC
TGGTAACAGGATTAGCAGAGCGAGGTATGTAGGCGGTGCTACAGAGTTCTTGAAGTGGTGGCCTAACTAC
GGCTACACTAGAAGAACAGTATTTGGTATCTGCGCTCTGCTGAAGCCAGTTACCTTCGGAAAAAGAGTTG
GTAGCTCTTGATCCGGCAAACAAACCACCGCTGGTAGCGGTGGTTTTTTTGTTTGCAAGCAGCAGATTAC
GCGCAGAAAAAAAGGATCTCAAGAAGATCCTTTGATCTTTTCTACGGGGTCTGACGCTCAGTGGAACGAA
AACTCACGTTAAGGGATTTTGGTCATGAGATTATCAAAAAGGATCTTCACCTAGATCCTTTTAAATTAAA
AATGAAGTTTTAGCACGTGTCAGTCCTGCTCCTCGGCCACGAAGTGCACGCAGTTGCCGGCCGGGTCGCG
CAGGGCGAACTCCCGCCCCCACGGCTGCTCGCCGATCTCGGTCATGGCCGGCCCGGAGGCGTCCCGGAAG
TTCGTGGACACGACCTCCGACCACTCGGCGTACAGCTCGTCCAGGCCGCGCACCCACACCCAGGCCAGGG
TGTTGTCCGGCACCACCTGGTCCTGGACCGCGCTGATGAACAGGGTCACGTCGTCCCGGACCACACCGGC
GAAGTCGTCCTCCACGAAGTCCCGGGAGAACCCGAGCCGGTCGGTCCAGAACTCGACCGCTCCGGCGACG
TCGCGCGCGGTGAGCACCGGAACGGCACTGGTCAACTTGGCCATGGTGGCCCTCCTCACGTGCTATTATT
GAAGCATTTATCAGGGTTATTGTCTCATGAGCGGATACATATTTGAATGTATTTAGAAAAATAAACAAAT
AGGGGTTCCGCGCACATTTCCCCGAAAAGTGCCACCTGATGCGGTGTGAAATACCGCACAGATGCGTAAG
GAGAAAATACCGCATCAGGAAATTGTAAGCGTTAATAATTCAGAAGAACTCGTCAAGAAGGCGATAGAAG
GCGATGCGCTGCGAATCGGGAGCGGCGATACCGTAAAGCACGAGGAAGCGGTCAGCCCATTCGCCGCCAA
GCTCTTCAGCAATATCACGGGTAGCCAACGCTATGTCCTGATAGCGGTCCGCCACACCCAGCCGGCCACA
GTCGATGAATCCAGAAAAGCGGCCATTTTCCACCATGATATTCGGCAAGCAGGCATCGCCATGGGTCACG
ACGAGATCCTCGCCGTCGGGCATGCTCGCCTTGAGCCTGGCGAACAGTTCGGCTGGCGCGAGCCCCTGAT
GCTCTTCGTCCAGATCATCCTGATCGACAAGACCGGCTTCCATCCGAGTACGTGCTCGCTCGATGCGATG
TTTCGCTTGGTGGTCGAATGGGCAGGTAGCCGGATCAAGCGTATGCAGCCGCCGCATTGCATCAGCCATG
ATGGATACTTTCTCGGCAGGAGCAAGGTGAGATGACAGGAGATCCTGCCCCGGCACTTCGCCCAATAGCA
GCCAGTCCCTTCCCGCTTCAGTGACAACGTCGAGCACAGCTGCGCAAGGAACGCCCGTCGTGGCCAGCCA
CGATAGCCGCGCTGCCTCGTCTTGCAGTTCATTCAGGGCACCGGACAGGTCGGTCTTGACAAAAAGAACC
GGGCGCCCCTGCGCTGACAGCCGGAACACGGCGGCATCAGAGCAGCCGATTGTCTGTTGTGCCCAGTCAT
AGCCGAATAGCCTCTCCACCCAAGCGGCCGGAGAACCTGCGTGCAATCCATCTTGTTCAATCATGCGAAA
CGATCCTCATCCTGTCTCTTGATCAGAGCTTGATCCCCTGCGCCATCAGATCCTTGGCGGCAAGAAAGCC
ATCCAGTTTACTTTGCAGGGCTTCCCAACCTTACCAGAGGGCGCCCCAGCTGGCAATTCCGGTTCGCTTG
CTGTCCATAAAACCGCCCAGTCTAGCTATCGCCATGTAAGCCCACTGCAAGCTACCTGCTTTCTCTTTGC
GCTTGCGTTTTCCCTTGTCCAGATAGCCCAGTAGCTGACATTCATCCGGGGTCAGCACCGTTTCTGCGGA
CTGGCTTTCTACGTGAAAAGGATCTAGGTGAAGATCCTTTTTGATAATCTCATGCCTGACATTTATATTC
CCCAGAACATCAGGTTAATGGCGTTTTTGATGTCATTTTCGCGGTGGCTGAGATCAGCCACTTCTTCCCC
GATAACGGAGACCGGCACACTGGCCATATCGGTGGTCATCATGCGCCAGCTTTCATCCCCGATATGCACC
ACCGGGTAAAGTTCACGGGAGACTTTATCTGACAGCAGACGTGCACTGGCCAGGGGGATCACCATCCGTC
GCCCCGGCGTGTCAATAATATCACTCTGTACATCCACAAACAGACGATAACGGCTCTCTCTTTTATAGGT
GTAAACCTTAAACTGCCGTACGTATAGGCTGCGCAACTGTTGGGAAGGGCGATCGGTGCGGGCCTCTTCG
CTATTACGCCAGCTGGCGAAAGGGGGATGTGCTGCAAGGCGATTAAGTTGGGTAACGCCAGGGTTTTCCC
AGTCACGACGTTGTAAAACGACGGCCAGTGAATTGTAATACGACTCACTATAGGGCGAATTGGGCCCTCT
AGATGCATGCTCGAGCGGCCGCCAGTGTGATGGATATCTGCAGAATTCGCCCTTTGTACAAAAAAGCAGG
CTTTAAAGGAACCAATTCAGTCGACTGGATCCGGTACCAAGGTCGGGCAGGAA
Features (pLannotate 1.2.2; 18 found; start..end, strand, type, name):
      1..241     +  promoter       U6 promoter: RNA polymerase III promoter for human U6 snRNA
    270..345     +  misc_RNA       gRNA scaffold: guide RNA scaffold for the Streptococcus pyogenes CRISPR/Cas9 system
    357..378     -  protein_bind   attB2 (fragment): mutant version of attB; recombination site for the Gateway® BP reaction BP Clonase™
    466..484     -  promoter       SP6 promoter: promoter for bacteriophage SP6 RNA polymerase
    526..542     -  protein_bind   lac operator: The lac repressor binds to the lac operator to inhibit transcription in E. coli. This inhibition can be relieved by adding lactose or isopropyl-β-D-thiogalactopyranoside (IPTG). lac repressor encoded by lacI
    550..580     -  promoter       lac promoter: promoter for the E. coli lac operon
    595..616     -  protein_bind   CAP binding site: CAP binding activates transcription in the presence of cAMP. E. coli catabolite activator protein
    629..721     -  CDS            lacI (fragment): lac repressor; lacI; The lac repressor binds to the lac operator to inhibit transcription in E. coli. This inhibition can be relieved by adding lactose or isopropyl-β-D-thiogalactopyranoside (IPTG).
    904..1492    -  rep_origin     ori: high-copy-number ColE1/pMB1/pBR322/pUC origin of replication
   1630..2004    -  CDS            BleoR: antibiotic-binding protein; Sh ble from Streptoalloteichus hindustanus; confers resistance to bleomycin, phleomycin, and Zeocin™
   2024..2112    -  promoter       AmpR promoter (fragment): bla
   2139..2189    +  misc_feature   bom (fragment): basis of mobility region from pBR322
   2210..3004    -  CDS            NeoR/KanR: aminoglycoside phosphotransferase from Tn5; aph(3')-II (or nptII); confers resistance to neomycin, kanamycin, and G418 (Geneticin®)
   3036..3305    -  CDS            tnpA (fragment): TN5P_ECOLX - Also known as tnp. Experimental evidence at protein level: Swiss-Prot protein existence level 1. Mediates transposition of transposon Tn5 by a 'cut and paste' mechanism. First, the monomeric transposase binds the 19 bp inverted DNA repeats flanking the transposon. Then, dimerization of the DNA- bound transposase creates a synaptic DNA complex. After nicking of the first DNA strand, excision of the transposon proceeds through a series of intermediates. The transposase then mediates the insertion of the transposon at a new site by strand transfer. The activity of the wild- type tran
   3353..3656    -  CDS            ccdB (fragment): CcdB, a bacterial toxin that poisons DNA gyrase; ccdB; Plasmids containing the ccdB gene cannot be propagated in standard E. coli strains.
   3666..3813    -  CDS            lacZα (fragment): LacZα fragment of β-galactosidase; lacZ fragment
   3816..3834    +  promoter       T7 promoter: promoter for bacteriophage T7 RNA polymerase
   3903..3922    +  protein_bind   attB1 (fragment): mutant version of attB; recombination site for the Gateway® BP reaction BP Clonase™
