[The description below was written by a language model from this plasmid's Addgene catalogue record and pLannotate feature annotations shown in this document.]
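Description:
pCY_gRNA_hPAX7-Pro_C4 is a small (about 4 kb) mammalian CRISPR guide-RNA expression plasmid built on the gRNA_Cloning Vector backbone. It carries a single guide directed against the promoter region of human PAX7, inserted by Gibson assembly at the backbone's AflII site. That site was destroyed in the process, with a net loss of four backbone bases. The plasmid is propagated in standard E. coli through a high-copy ColE1/pUC-type origin and selected with kanamycin via the Tn5-derived NeoR/KanR gene. A BleoR (Sh ble) coding sequence is also annotated downstream of an AmpR promoter fragment.

The functional cassette is simple. The human U6 promoter, an RNA polymerase III promoter, drives transcription of the 20-nt PAX7-targeting spacer, which sits in the short gap between the promoter and the Streptococcus pyogenes Cas9 gRNA scaffold. The resulting chimeric sgRNA directs SpCas9 to the target. The plasmid encodes no Cas9, so the nuclease must be supplied separately. The cassette is flanked by partial attB1 and attB2 Gateway sites and by T7 and SP6 promoters, which mainly serve as sequencing primer sites. The remaining annotations (lac promoter/operator, CAP site, and fragments of lacI, lacZα, ccdB and the Tn5 transposase) appear to be remnants of the parental cloning vector and play no evident role in guide expression.

The record's purpose field says only that this is an sgRNA targeting the human PAX7 promoter. The associated publication describes generating PAX7 reporter cells to study skeletal myogenesis from human pluripotent stem cells, which suggests the guide is used for Cas9-mediated editing at the PAX7 locus. The "C4" in the name presumably marks it as one of several candidate guides, though the record does not say so.
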