Addgene plasmid #160455: pCY_gRNA_hPAX7-Pro_C4
Purpose: sgRNA targeting human PAX7 promoter
Depositing lab: April Pyle. Depositing organization: University of California, Los Angeles (UCLA). Publication: Generation of PAX7 Reporter Cells to Investigate Skeletal Myogenesis from Human Pluripotent Stem Cells. Xi H, Young CS, Pyle AD. STAR Protoc. 2020 Nov 5;1(3):100158. doi: 10.1016/j.xpro.2020.100158. eCollection 2020 Dec 18. PubMed 33377052.
Backbone
  Vector backbone: gRNA_Cloning Vector
  Backbone manufacturer: 41824
  Backbone size w/o insert (bp): 3910
  Total vector size (bp): 3973
  Modifications to backbone: The AflII site was destroyed during cloning which results in a loss of 4 bp from the original backbone (3914 bp)
  Vector type: Mammalian Expression, CRISPR
Growth in bacteria
  Bacterial resistance: Kanamycin, 50 μg/mL
  Growth temperature: 37°C
  Growth strain: DH5alpha
  Copy number: Unknown
Gene/Insert
  Gene/Insert name: gRNA_hPAX7-Promoter_C4
  gRNA/shRNA sequence: GGGGCCAAAGTTTCCGAGCC
  Species: H. sapiens (human)
  GenBank ID: NM_001135254
  Promoter: U6
  Cloning method: Gibson Cloning
  Sequencing primers: 5′ T7: TAATACGACTCACTATAGGG
Terms and licenses: Academic/Nonprofit Terms; Industry Terms: Not Available to Industry
How to cite: pCY_gRNA_hPAX7-Pro_C4 was a gift from April Pyle (Addgene plasmid # 160455 ; http://n2t.net/addgene:160455 ; RRID:Addgene_160455)
